Addgene plasmid #194052: pTK73.ChrV_oxTi365.gRNA
Purpose: sgRNA targeting ChrV_oxTi365 locus of the C. elegans genome
Depositing lab: Kota Mizumoto. Depositing organization: University of British Columbia. Publication: Targeting endogenous proteins for spatial and temporal knockdown using auxin-inducible degron in Caenorhabditis elegans. Kurashina M, Mizumoto K. STAR Protoc. 2023 Jan 13;4(1):102028. doi: 10.1016/j.xpro.2022.102028. PubMed 36640369.
Backbone
  Vector backbone: pTK73
  Vector type: Worm Expression
Growth in bacteria
  Bacterial resistance: Kanamycin, 50 μg/mL
  Growth temperature: 37°C
  Growth strain: DH5alpha
  Copy number: High Copy
Gene/Insert
  Gene/Insert name: ChrV_oxTi365 sgRNA (alt name: CGGTCGCGGTACTCCAAAT)
  Species: C. elegans (nematode)
  Insert size (bp): 18
  Promoter: U6
  Cloning method: Restriction Enzyme; 5′ cloning site BsaI (destroyed during cloning); 3′ cloning site BsaI (destroyed during cloning)
  Sequencing primers: 5′ M13 Forward; 3′ M13 Reverse
Terms and licenses: Academic/Nonprofit Terms; Industry Terms: Not Available to Industry
Depositor comments: An identical plasmid has been reported by Dr. Shinsuke Niwa's group. doi.org/10.1371/journal.pone.0197128
How to cite: pTK73.ChrV_oxTi365.gRNA was a gift from Kota Mizumoto (Addgene plasmid # 194052 ; http://n2t.net/addgene:194052 ; RRID:Addgene_194052)
