[The description below was written by a language model from this plasmid's Addgene catalogue record and pLannotate feature annotations shown in this document.]
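Description:
pTK73.ChrV_oxTi365.gRNA is a small (about 2.5 kb) worm-expression plasmid that supplies a single guide RNA for CRISPR/Cas9 genome editing in Caenorhabditis elegans. It is built on the pTK73 backbone, which is propagated in E. coli from a high-copy ColE1/pUC-type origin and selected with kanamycin through an aph(3')-Ia resistance gene driven by the cat promoter. Bacterial transcription terminators (tonB, T7Te and a partial T3Te) flank the marker and origin, insulating these units from the rest of the plasmid. A short remnant of lacZα is also annotated and has no evident functional role here.

The payload is an sgRNA cassette in which the C. elegans U6 snRNA promoter (from the R07E5.16 gene), an RNA polymerase III promoter suited to producing short, uncapped transcripts, drives a locus-specific spacer followed by the Streptococcus pyogenes tracrRNA-derived scaffold. The spacer was inserted between two BsaI sites that were destroyed during cloning, consistent with a seamless type IIS oligo-insertion strategy, and the junctions can be checked with M13 primers. The guide directs Cas9 to the oxTi365 site on chromosome V. The plasmid encodes no Cas9, so the nuclease must be provided separately, along with any repair template for transgene insertion at this site.

The associated publication describes spatial and temporal knockdown of endogenous proteins with the auxin-inducible degron system in C. elegans, but the record does not state what is integrated at this locus. The depositor notes that an identical plasmid has been reported independently by another group.
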