Features (pLannotate 1.2.2; 9 found; start..end, strand, type, name):
      3..20      -  CDS            lacZα (fragment): LacZα fragment of β-galactosidase; lacZ fragment
    195..544     +  promoter       CeU6 promoter: promoter for the C. elegans R07E5.16 U6 snRNA gene (Dickinson et al., 2013)
    583..650     +  misc_RNA       tracrRNA (fragment): trans-activating CRISPR RNA for the Streptococcus pyogenes CRISPR/Cas9 system
    857..888     +  terminator     tonB terminator: bidirectional E. coli tonB-P14 transcription terminator
    889..991     +  promoter       cat promoter: promoter of the E. coli cat gene encoding chloramphenicol acetyltransferase
    992..1807    +  CDS            KanR: aminoglycoside phosphotransferase; aph(3')-Ia; confers resistance to kanamycin in bacteria or G418 (Geneticin®) in eukaryotes
   1831..1858    +  terminator     T7Te terminator: phage T7 early transcription terminator
   1870..2457    -  rep_origin     ori: high-copy-number ColE1/pMB1/pBR322/pUC origin of replication
   2479..4       -  terminator     T3Te terminator (fragment) (across the origin): phage T3 early transcription terminator
>Addgene plasmid #194052 | pTK73.ChrV_oxTi365.gRNA | addgene full sequence | sequence record 381186 | Addgene NGS Result
CGTGTAAAACGACGGCCAGTTTATCTAGTCAGCTTGATTCTAGCTGATCGTGGACCGGAAGGTGAGCCAG
TGAGTTGATTGCAGTCCAGTTACGCTGGAGTCTGAGGCTCGTCCTGAATGATATGCGACCGCCGGAGGGT
TGCGTTTGAGACGGGCGACAGATCCAGTCGCGCTGCTCTCGTCGATCCAAGCTTCAAAAAAAACTAGCAA
TAAAGGAATAAAAAACTGTACACCTTAAAGGCGCACACTCTGTTTTGCAAATTTTATTTTTAGTTGTGAA
TTTTCTGCTGAGACTTGAAAATAGCAACTTTAGTACTACTATAATTTGTCAACCTTTTCAAAAAAAGCAT
GCAATTTTTGAGAAACTCTTATAAAAGCTATTATTAAAAAAACACCTTTTTTCCAAAATTATTCCACAAA
AAATATGTTATGAAATGCCTACACCCTCTCACACACACTCTTTATACTACTCTGTCAAACTCACGAGATG
TCTGCCGCCTCTTGTGTTGCCCCTATATAAACACCTCCTATTGCGAGATGTCTTGCGGTCGCGGTACTCC
AAATGTTTAAGAGCTATGCTGGAAACAGCATAGCAAGTTTAAATAAGGCTAGTCCGTTATCAACTTGAAA
AAGTGGCACCGAGTCGGTGCTTTTTGTGAAATTTGCTAGCGGTGCGAGCGGATCGAGCAGTGTCGATCAC
TACTGGACCGCGAGCTGTGCTGCGACCCGTGATCTTACGGCATTATACGTATGATCGGTCCACGATCAGC
TAGATTATCTAGTCAGCTTGATGTCATAGCTGTTTCCTGAGGCTCAATACTGACCATTTAAATCATACCT
GACCTCCATAGCAGAAAGTCAAAAGCCTCCGACCGGAGGCTTTTGACTTGATCGGCACGTAAGAGGTTCC
AACTTTCACCATAATGAAATAAGATCACTACCGGGCGTATTTTTTGAGTTATCGAGATTTTCAGGAGCTA
AGGAAGCTAAAATGAGCCATATTCAACGGGAAACGTCTTGCTTGAAGCCGCGATTAAATTCCAACATGGA
TGCTGATTTATATGGGTATAAATGGGCTCGCGATAATGTCGGGCAATCAGGTGCGACAATCTATCGATTG
TATGGGAAGCCCGATGCGCCAGAGTTGTTTCTGAAACATGGCAAAGGTAGCGTTGCCAATGATGTTACAG
ATGAGATGGTCAGGCTAAACTGGCTGACGGAATTTATGCCTCTTCCGACCATCAAGCATTTTATCCGTAC
TCCTGATGATGCATGGTTACTCACCACTGCGATCCCAGGGAAAACAGCATTCCAGGTATTAGAAGAATAT
CCTGATTCAGGTGAAAATATTGTTGATGCGCTGGCAGTGTTCCTGCGCCGGTTGCATTCGATTCCTGTTT
GTAATTGTCCTTTTAACGGCGATCGCGTATTTCGTCTCGCTCAGGCGCAATCACGAATGAATAACGGTTT
GGTTGGTGCGAGTGATTTTGATGACGAGCGTAATGGCTGGCCTGTTGAACAAGTCTGGAAAGAAATGCAT
AAACTCTTGCCATTCTCACCGGATTCAGTCGTCACTCATGGTGATTTCTCACTTGATAACCTTATTTTTG
ACGAGGGGAAATTAATAGGTTGTATTGATGTTGGACGAGTCGGAATCGCAGACCGATACCAGGATCTTGC
CATCCTATGGAACTGCCTCGGTGAGTTTTCTCCTTCATTACAGAAACGGCTTTTTCAAAAATATGGTATT
GATAATCCTGATATGAATAAATTGCAGTTTCACTTGATGCTCGATGAGTTTTTCTAATGAGGACCTAAAT
GTAATCACCTGGCTCACCTTCGGGTGGGCCTTTCTGCGTTGCTGGCGTTTTTCCATAGGCTCCGCCCCCC
TGACGAGCATCACAAAAATCGATGCTCAAGTCAGAGGTGGCGAAACCCGACAGGACTATAAAGATACCAG
GCGTTTCCCCCTGGAAGCTCCCTCGTGCGCTCTCCTGTTCCGACCCTGCCGCTTACCGGATACCTGTCCG
CCTTTCTCCCTTCGGGAAGCGTGGCGCTTTCTCATAGCTCACGCTGTAGGTATCTCAGTTCGGTGTAGGT
CGTTCGCTCCAAGCTGGGCTGTGTGCACGAACCCCCCGTTCAGCCCGACCGCTGCGCCTTATCCGGTAAC
TATCGTCTTGAGTCCAACCCGGTAAGACACGACTTATCGCCACTGGCAGCAGCCACTGGTAACAGGATTA
GCAGAGCGAGGTATGTAGGCGGTGCTACAGAGTTCTTGAAGTGGTGGCCTAACTACGGCTACACTAGAAG
AACAGTATTTGGTATCTGCGCTCTGCTGAAGCCAGTTACCTCGGAAAAAGAGTTGGTAGCTCTTGATCCG
GCAAACAAACCACCGCTGGTAGCGGTGGTTTTTTTGTTTGCAAGCAGCAGATTACGCGCAGAAAAAAAGG
ATCTCAAGAAGATCCTTTGATTTTCTACCGAAGAAAGGCCCACC
